>Addgene plasmid #61472 | pLV_hEF1a_rtTA3 | addgene full sequence | sequence record 372915 | Addgene NGS Result
ATAAGGGATTTTGCCGATTTCGGCCTATTGGTTAAAAAATGAGCTGATTTAACAAAAATTTAACGCGAAT
TAATTCTGTGGAATGTGTGTCAGTTAGGGTGTGGAAAGTCCCCAGGCTCCCCAGCAGGCAGAAGTATGCA
AAGCATGCATCTCAATTAGTCAGCAACCAGGTGTGGAAAGTCCCCAGGCTCCCCAGCAGGCAGAAGTATG
CAAAGCATGCATCTCAATTAGTCAGCAACCATAGTCCCGCCCCTAACTCCGCCCATCCCGCCCCTAACTC
CGCCCAGTTCCGCCCATTCTCCGCCCCATGGCTGACTAATTTTTTTTATTTATGCAGAGGCCGAGGCCGC
CTCTGCCTCTGAGCTATTCCAGAAGTAGTGAGGAGGCTTTTTTGGAGGCCTAGGCTTTTGCAAAAAGCTC
CCGGGAGCTTGTATATCCATTTTCGGATCTGATCAGCACGTGTTGACAATTAATCATCGGCATAGTATAT
CGGCATAGTATAATACGACAAGGTGAGGAACTAAACCATGGCCAAGTTGACCAGTGCCGTTCCGGTGCTC
ACCGCGCGCGACGTCGCCGGAGCGGTCGAGTTCTGGACCGACCGGCTCGGGTTCTCCCGGGACTTCGTGG
AGGACGACTTCGCCGGTGTGGTCCGGGACGACGTGACCCTGTTCATCAGCGCGGTCCAGGACCAGGTGGT
GCCGGACAACACCCTGGCCTGGGTGTGGGTGCGCGGCCTGGACGAGCTGTACGCCGAGTGGTCGGAGGTC
GTGTCCACGAACTTCCGGGACGCCTCCGGGCCGGCCATGACCGAGATCGGCGAGCAGCCGTGGGGGCGGG
AGTTCGCCCTGCGCGACCCGGCCGGCAACTGCGTGCACTTCGTGGCCGAGGAGCAGGACTGACACGTGCT
ACGAGATTTCGATTCCACCGCCGCCTTCTATGAAAGGTTGGGCTTCGGAATCGTTTTCCGGGACGCCGGC
TGGATGATCCTCCAGCGCGGGGATCTCATGCTGGAGTTCTTCGCCCACCCCAACTTGTTTATTGCAGCTT
ATAATGGTTACAAATAAAGCAATAGCATCACAAATTTCACAAATAAAGCATTTTTTTCACTGCATTCTAG
TTGTGGTTTGTCCAAACTCATCAATGTATCTTATCATGTCTGTATACCGTCGACCTCTAGCTAGAGCTTG
GCGTAATCATGGTCATAGCTGTTTCCTGTGTGAAATTGTTATCCGCTCACAATTCCACACAACATACGAG
CCGGAAGCATAAAGTGTAAAGCCTGGGGTGCCTAATGAGTGAGCTAACTCACATTAATTGCGTTGCGCTC
ACTGCCCGCTTTCCAGTCGGGAAACCTGTCGTGCCAGCTGCATTAATGAATCGGCCAACGCGCGGGGAGA
GGCGGTTTGCGTATTGGGCGCTCTTCCGCTTCCTCGCTCACTGACTCGCTGCGCTCGGTCGTTCGGCTGC
GGCGAGCGGTATCAGCTCACTCAAAGGCGGTAATACGGTTATCCACAGAATCAGGGGATAACGCAGGAAA
GAACATGTGAGCAAAAGGCCAGCAAAAGGCCAGGAACCGTAAAAAGGCCGCGTTGCTGGCGTTTTTCCAT
AGGCTCCGCCCCCCTGACGAGCATCACAAAAATCGACGCTCAAGTCAGAGGTGGCGAAACCCGACAGGAC
TATAAAGATACCAGGCGTTTCCCCCTGGAAGCTCCCTCGTGCGCTCTCCTGTTCCGACCCTGCCGCTTAC
CGGATACCTGTCCGCCTTTCTCCCTTCGGGAAGCGTGGCGCTTTCTCATAGCTCACGCTGTAGGTATCTC
AGTTCGGTGTAGGTCGTTCGCTCCAAGCTGGGCTGTGTGCACGAACCCCCCGTTCAGCCCGACCGCTGCG
CCTTATCCGGTAACTATCGTCTTGAGTCCAACCCGGTAAGACACGACTTATCGCCACTGGCAGCAGCCAC
TGGTAACAGGATTAGCAGAGCGAGGTATGTAGGCGGTGCTACAGAGTTCTTGAAGTGGTGGCCTAACTAC
GGCTACACTAGAAGAACAGTATTTGGTATCTGCGCTCTGCTGAAGCCAGTTACCTTCGGAAAAAGAGTTG
GTAGCTCTTGATCCGGCAAACAAACCACCGCTGGTAGCGGTGGTTTTTTTGTTTGCAAGCAGCAGATTAC
GCGCAGAAAAAAAGGATCTCAAGAAGATCCTTTGATCTTTTCTACGGGGTCTGACGCTCAGTGGAACGAA
AACTCACGTTAAGGGATTTTGGTCATGAGATTATCAAAAAGGATCTTCACCTAGATCCTTTTAAATTAAA
AATGAAGTTTTAAATCAATCTAAAGTATATATGAGTAAACTTGGTCTGACAGTTACCAATGCTTAATCAG
TGAGGCACCTATCTCAGCGATCTGTCTATTTCGTTCATCCATAGTTGCCTGACTCCCCGTCGTGTAGATA
ACTACGATACGGGAGGGCTTACCATCTGGCCCCAGTGCTGCAATGATACCGCGAGACCCACGCTCACCGG
CTCCAGATTTATCAGCAATAAACCAGCCAGCCGGAAGGGCCGAGCGCAGAAGTGGTCCTGCAACTTTATC
CGCCTCCATCCAGTCTATTAATTGTTGCCGGGAAGCTAGAGTAAGTAGTTCGCCAGTTAATAGTTTGCGC
AACGTTGTTGCCATTGCTACAGGCATCGTGGTGTCACGCTCGTCGTTTGGTATGGCTTCATTCAGCTCCG
GTTCCCAACGATCAAGGCGAGTTACATGATCCCCCATGTTGTGCAAAAAAGCGGTTAGCTCCTTCGGTCC
TCCGATCGTTGTCAGAAGTAAGTTGGCCGCAGTGTTATCACTCATGGTTATGGCAGCACTGCATAATTCT
CTTACTGTCATGCCATCCGTAAGATGCTTTTCTGTGACTGGTGAGTACTCAACCAAGTCATTCTGAGAAT
AGTGTATGCGGCGACCGAGTTGCTCTTGCCCGGCGTCAATACGGGATAATACCGCGCCACATAGCAGAAC
TTTAAAAGTGCTCATCATTGGAAAACGTTCTTCGGGGCGAAAACTCTCAAGGATCTTACCGCTGTTGAGA
TCCAGTTCGATGTAACCCACTCGTGCACCCAACTGATCTTCAGCATCTTTTACTTTCACCAGCGTTTCTG
GGTGAGCAAAAACAGGAAGGCAAAATGCCGCAAAAAAGGGAATAAGGGCGACACGGAAATGTTGAATACT
CATACTCTTCCTTTTTCAATATTATTGAAGCATTTATCAGGGTTATTGTCTCATGAGCGGATACATATTT
GAATGTATTTAGAAAAATAAACAAATAGGGGTTCCGCGCACATTTCCCCGAAAAGTGCCACCTGACGTCG
ACGGATCGGGAGATCTCCCGATCCCCTATGGTGCACTCTCAGTACAATCTGCTCTGATGCCGCATAGTTA
AGCCAGTATCTGCTCCCTGCTTGTGTGTTGGAGGTCGCTGAGTAGTGCGCGAGCAAAATTTAAGCTACAA
CAAGGCAAGGCTTGACCGACAATTGCATGAAGAATCTGCTTAGGGTTAGGCGTTTTGCGCTGCTTCGCGA
TGTACGGGCCAGATATACGCGTTGACATTGATTATTGACTAGTTATTAATAGTAATCAATTACGGGGTCA
TTAGTTCATAGCCCATATATGGAGTTCCGCGTTACATAACTTACGGTAAATGGCCCGCCTGGCTGACCGC
CCAACGACCCCCGCCCATTGACGTCAATAATGACGTATGTTCCCATAGTAACGCCAATAGGGACTTTCCA
TTGACGTCAATGGGTGGAGTATTTACGGTAAACTGCCCACTTGGCAGTACATCAAGTGTATCATATGCCA
AGTACGCCCCCTATTGACGTCAATGACGGTAAATGGCCCGCCTGGCATTATGCCCAGTACATGACCTTAT
GGGACTTTCCTACTTGGCAGTACATCTACGTATTAGTCATCGCTATTACCATGGTGATGCGGTTTTGGCA
GTACATCAATGGGCGTGGATAGCGGTTTGACTCACGGGGATTTCCAAGTCTCCACCCCATTGACGTCAAT
GGGAGTTTGTTTTGGCACCAAAATCAACGGGACTTTCCAAAATGTCGTAACAACTCCGCCCCATTGACGC
AAATGGGCGGTAGGCGTGTACGGTGGGAGGTCTATATAAGCAGCGCGTTTTGCCTGTACTGGGTCTCTCT
GGTTAGACCAGATCTGAGCCTGGGAGCTCTCTGGCTAACTAGGGAACCCACTGCTTAAGCCTCAATAAAG
CTTGCCTTGAGTGCTTCAAGTAGTGTGTGCCCGTCTGTTGTGTGACTCTGGTAACTAGAGATCCCTCAGA
CCCTTTTAGTCAGTGTGGAAAATCTCTAGCAGTGGCGCCCGAACAGGGACTTGAAAGCGAAAGGGAAACC
AGAGGAGCTCTCTCGACGCAGGACTCGGCTTGCTGAAGCGCGCACGGCAAGAGGCGAGGGGCGGCGACTG
GTGAGTACGCCAAAAATTTTGACTAGCGGAGGCTAGAAGGAGAGAGATGGGTGCGAGAGCGTCAGTATTA
AGCGGGGGAGAATTAGATCGCGATGGGAAAAAATTCGGTTAAGGCCAGGGGGAAAGAAAAAATATAAATT
AAAACATATAGTATGGGCAAGCAGGGAGCTAGAACGATTCGCAGTTAATCCTGGCCTGTTAGAAACATCA
GAAGGCTGTAGACAAATACTGGGACAGCTACAACCATCCCTTCAGACAGGATCAGAAGAACTTAGATCAT
TATATAATACAGTAGCAACCCTCTATTGTGTGCATCAAAGGATAGAGATAAAAGACACCAAGGAAGCTTT
AGACAAGATAGAGGAAGAGCAAAACAAAAGTAAGACCACCGCACAGCAAGCGGCCGCTGATCTTCAGACC
TGGAGGAGGAGATATGAGGGACAATTGGAGAAGTGAATTATATAAATATAAAGTAGTAAAAATTGAACCA
TTAGGAGTAGCACCCACCAAGGCAAAGAGAAGAGTGGTGCAGAGAGAAAAAAGAGCAGTGGGAATAGGAG
CTTTGTTCCTTGGGTTCTTGGGAGCAGCAGGAAGCACTATGGGCGCAGCGTCAATGACGCTGACGGTACA
GGCCAGACAATTATTGTCTGGTATAGTGCAGCAGCAGAACAATTTGCTGAGGGCTATTGAGGCGCAACAG
CATCTGTTGCAACTCACAGTCTGGGGCATCAAGCAGCTCCAGGCAAGAATCCTGGCTGTGGAAAGATACC
TAAAGGATCAACAGCTCCTGGGGATTTGGGGTTGCTCTGGAAAACTCATTTGCACCACTGCTGTGCCTTG
GAATGCTAGTTGGAGTAATAAATCTCTGGAACAGATTTGGAATCACACGACCTGGATGGAGTGGGACAGA
GAAATTAACAATTACACAAGCTTAATACACTCCTTAATTGAAGAATCGCAAAACCAGCAAGAAAAGAATG
AACAAGAATTATTGGAATTAGATAAATGGGCAAGTTTGTGGAATTGGTTTAACATAACAAATTGGCTGTG
GTATATAAAATTATTCATAATGATAGTAGGAGGCTTGGTAGGTTTAAGAATAGTTTTTGCTGTACTTTCT
ATAGTGAATAGAGTTAGGCAGGGATATTCACCATTATCGTTTCAGACCCACCTCCCAACCCCGAGGGGAC
CCGACAGGCCCGAAGGAATAGAAGAAGAAGGTGGAGAGAGAGACAGAGACAGATCCATTCGATTAGTGAA
CGGATCGGCACTGCGTGCGCCAATTCTGCAGACAAATGGCAGTATTCATCCACAATTTTAAAAGAAAAGG
GGGGATTGGGGGGTACAGTGCAGGGGAAAGAATAGTAGACATAATAGCAACAGACATACAAACTAAAGAA
TTACAAAAACAAATTACAAAAATTCAAAATTTTCGGGTTTATTACAGGGACAGCAGAGATCCAGTTTGGT
TAATTAACAACTTTGTATAGAAAAGTTGGCTCCGAATTCGCCCTTATTAATTGGCTCCGGTGCCCGTCAG
TGGGCAGAGCGCACATCGCCCACAGTCCCCGAGAAGTTGTGGGGAGGGGTCGGCAATTGAACCGGTGCCT
AGAGAAGGTGGCGCGGGGTAAACTGGGAAAGTGATGTCGTGTACTGGCTCCGCCTTTTTCCCGAGGGTGG
GGGAGAACCGTATATAAGTGCAGTAGTCGCCGTGAACGTTCTTTTTCGCAACGGGTTTGCCGCCAGAACA
CAGGTAAGTGCCGTGTGTGGTTCCCGCGGGCCTGGCCTCTTTACGGGTTATGGCCCTTGCGTGCCTTGAA
TTACTTCCACCTGGCTGCAGTACGTGATTCTTGATCCCGAGCTTCGGGTTGGAAGTGGGTGGGAGAGTTC
GAGGCCTTGCGCTTAAGGAGCCCCTTCGCCTCGTGCTTGAGTTGAGGCCTGGCCTGGGCGCTGGGGCCGC
CGCGTGCGAATCTGGTGGCACCTTCGCGCCTGTCTCGCTGCTTTCGATAAGTCTCTAGCCATTTAAAATT
TTTGATGACCTGCTGCGACGCTTTTTTTCTGGCAAGATAGTCTTGTAAATGCGGGCCAAGATCTGCACAC
TGGTATTTCGGTTTTTGGGGCCGCGGGCGGCGACGGGGCCCGTGCGTCCCAGCGCACATGTTCGGCGAGG
CGGGGCCTGCGAGCGCGGCCACCGAGAATCGGACGGGGGTAGTCTCAAGCTGGCCGGCCTGCTCTGGTGC
CTGGCCTCGCGCCGCCGTGTATCGCCCCGCCCTGGGCGGCAAGGCTGGCCCGGTCGGCACCAGTTGCGTG
AGCGGAAAGATGGCCGCTTCCCGGCCCTGCTGCAGGGAGCTCAAAATGGAGGACGCGGCGCTCGGGAGAG
CGGGCGGGTGAGTCACCCACACAAAGGAAAAGGGCCTTTCCGTCCTCAGCCGTCGCTTCATGTGACTCCA
CGGAGTACCGGGCGCCGTCCAGGCACCTCGATTAGTTCTCGAGCTTTTGGAGTACGTCGTCTTTAGGTTG
GGGGGAGGGGTTTTATGCGATGGAGTTTCCCCACACTGAGTGGGTGGAGACTGAAGTTAGGCCAGCTTGG
CACTTGATGTAATTCTCCTTGGAATTTGCCCTTTTTGAGTTTGGATCTTGGTTCATTCTCAAGCCTCAGA
CAGTGGTTCAAAGTTTTTTTCTTCCATTTCAGGTGGATCCCAAGGGCGAATTCGACCCAAGTTTGTACAA
AAAAGCAGGCTGATGCCACCATGTCTAGGCTGGACAAGAGCAAAGTCATAAACGGAGCTCTGGAATTACT
CAATGGTGTCGGTATCGAAGGCCTGACGACAAGGAAACTCGCTCAAAAGCTGGGAGTTGAGCAGCCTACC
CTGTACTGGCACGTGAAGAACAAGCGGGCCCTGCTCGATGCCCTGCCAATCGAGATGCTGGACAGGCATC
ATACCCACTTCTGCCCCCTGGAAGGCGAGTCATGGCAAGACTTTCTGCGGAACAACGCCAAGTCATACCG
CTGTGCTCTCCTCTCACATCGCGACGGGGCTAAAGTGCATCTCGGCACCCGCCCAACAGAGAAACAGTAC
GAAACCCTGGAAAATCAGCTCGCGTTCCTGTGTCAGCAAGGCTTCTCCCTGGAGAACGCACTGTACGCTC
TGTCCGCCGTGGGCCACTTTACACTGGGCTGCGTATTGGAGGAACAGGAGCATCAAGTAGCAAAAGAGGA
AAGAGAGACACCTACCACCGATTCTATGCCCCCACTTCTGAGACAAGCAATTGAGCTGTTCGACCGGCAG
GGAGCCGAACCTGCCTTCCTTTTCGGCCTGGAACTAATCATATGTGGCCTGGAGAAACAGCTAAAGTGCG
AAAGCGGCGGGCCGACCGACGCCCTTGACGATTTTGACTTAGACATGCTCCCAGCCGATGCCCTTGACGA
TTTTGACCTTGACATGCTCCCCGGGTAAATACCCAGCTTTCTTGTACAAAGTGGTGAATTCCGGCAATTC
GATATCAAGCTTATCGATAATCAACCTCTGGATTACAAAATTTGTGAAAGATTGACTGGTATTCTTAACT
ATGTTGCTCCTTTTACGCTATGTGGATACGCTGCTTTAATGCCTTTGTATCATGCTATTGCTTCCCGTAT
GGCTTTCATTTTCTCCTCCTTGTATAAATCCTGGTTGCTGTCTCTTTATGAGGAGTTGTGGCCCGTTGTC
AGGCAACGTGGCGTGGTGTGCACTGTGTTTGCTGACGCAACCCCCACTGGTTGGGGCATTGCCACCACCT
GTCAGCTCCTTTCCGGGACTTTCGCTTTCCCCCTCCCTATTGCCACGGCGGAACTCATCGCCGCCTGCCT
TGCCCGCTGCTGGACAGGGGCTCGGCTGTTGGGCACTGACAATTCCGTGGTGTTGTCGGGGAAATCATCG
TCCTTTCCTTGGCTGCTCGCCTGTGTTGCCACCTGGATTCTGCGCGGGACGTCCTTCTGCTACGTCCCTT
CGGCCCTCAATCCAGCGGACCTTCCTTCCCGCGGCCTGCTGCCGGCTCTGCGGCCTCTTCCGCGTCTTCG
CCTTCGCCCTCAGACGAGTCGGATCTCCCTTTGGGCCGCCTCCCCGCATCGATACCGTCGACCTCGAGAC
CTAGAAAAACATGGAGCAATCACAAGTAGCAATACAGCAGCTACCAATGCTGATTGTGCCTGGCTAGAAG
CACAAGAGGAGGAGGAGGTGGGTTTTCCAGTCACACCTCAGGTACCTTTAAGACCAATGACTTACAAGGC
AGCTGTAGATCTTAGCCACTTTTTAAAAGAAAAGGGGGGACTGGAAGGGCTAATTCACTCCCAACGAAGA
CAAGATATCCTTGATCTGTGGATCTACCACACACAAGGCTACTTCCCTGATTGGCAGAACTACACACCAG
GGCCAGGGATCAGATATCCACTGACCTTTGGATGGTGCTACAAGCTAGTACCAGTTGAGCAAGAGAAGGT
AGAAGAAGCCAATGAAGGAGAGAACACCCGCTTGTTACACCCTGTGAGCCTGCATGGGATGGATGACCCG
GAGAGAGAAGTATTAGAGTGGAGGTTTGACAGCCGCCTAGCATTTCATCACATGGCCCGAGAGCTGCATC
CGGACTGTACTGGGTCTCTCTGGTTAGACCAGATCTGAGCCTGGGAGCTCTCTGGCTAACTAGGGAACCC
ACTGCTTAAGCCTCAATAAAGCTTGCCTTGAGTGCTTCAAGTAGTGTGTGCCCGTCTGTTGTGTGACTCT
GGTAACTAGAGATCCCTCAGACCCTTTTAGTCAGTGTGGAAAATCTCTAGCAGGGCCCGTTTAAACCCGC
TGATCAGCCTCGACTGTGCCTTCTAGTTGCCAGCCATCTGTTGTTTGCCCCTCCCCCGTGCCTTCCTTGA
CCCTGGAAGGTGCCACTCCCACTGTCCTTTCCTAATAAAATGAGGAAATTGCATCGCATTGTCTGAGTAG
GTGTCATTCTATTCTGGGGGGTGGGGTGGGGCAGGACAGCAAGGGGGAGGATTGGGAAGACAATAGCAGG
CATGCTGGGGATGCGGTGGGCTCTATGGCTTCTGAGGCGGAAAGAACCAGCTGGGGCTCTAGGGGGTATC
CCC
[124 nt withheld, positions 9594-9717]
C
[91 nt withheld, positions 9719-9809]
A
[49 nt withheld, positions 9811-9859]
CCTTTGACGTTGGAGTCCACGTTCTTT
[37 nt withheld, positions 9887-9923]
ACCCTATCTCGGTCTATTCTTTTGATTT
Features (pLannotate 1.2.2; 34 found; start..end, strand, type, name):
     85..414     +  promoter       SV40 promoter: SV40 enhancer and early promoter
    462..509     +  promoter       EM7 promoter: synthetic bacterial promoter&nbsp
    528..902     +  CDS            BleoR: antibiotic-binding protein; Sh ble from Streptoalloteichus hindustanus; confers resistance to bleomycin, phleomycin, and Zeocin™
    912..1037    +  CDS            ble (fragment): BLE_KLEPN - Experimental evidence at protein level: Swiss-Prot protein existence level 1. Binding protein with a strong affinity to the bleomycin family of antibiotics. Binds to CL990; an antimitotic-antibiotic compound. From Klebsiella pneumoniae.
   1032..1153    +  polyA_signal   SV40 poly(A) signal: SV40 polyadenylation signal
   1226..1242    -  protein_bind   lac operator: The lac repressor binds to the lac operator to inhibit transcription in E. coli. This inhibition can be relieved by adding lactose or isopropyl-β-D-thiogalactopyranoside (IPTG). lac repressor encoded by lacI
   1250..1280    -  promoter       lac promoter: promoter for the E. coli lac operon
   1295..1316    -  protein_bind   CAP binding site: CAP binding activates transcription in the presence of cAMP. E. coli catabolite activator protein
   1329..1421    -  CDS            lacI (fragment): lac repressor; lacI; The lac repressor binds to the lac operator to inhibit transcription in E. coli. This inhibition can be relieved by adding lactose or isopropyl-β-D-thiogalactopyranoside (IPTG).
   1604..2192    -  rep_origin     ori: high-copy-number ColE1/pMB1/pBR322/pUC origin of replication
   2363..3223    -  CDS            AmpR: β-lactamase; bla; confers resistance to ampicillin, carbenicillin, and related antibiotics
   3224..3328    -  promoter       AmpR promoter: bla
   3387..3439    -  misc_feature   bom (fragment): basis of mobility region from pBR322
   3594..3973    +  enhancer       CMV enhancer: human cytomegalovirus immediate early enhancer
   3974..4173    +  promoter       CMV promoter: human cytomegalovirus (CMV) immediate early promoter
   4191..4371    +  LTR            5' LTR (truncated): truncated 5' long terminal repeat (LTR) from HIV-1
   4418..4543    +  misc_feature   HIV-1 Ψ: packaging signal of human immunodeficiency virus type 1
   4527..4890    +  CDS            HIV-1 gag (fragment): gag protein from human immunodeficiency virus 1; gag
   5036..5269    +  misc_feature   RRE: The Rev response element (RRE) of HIV-1 allows for Rev-dependent mRNA export from the nucleus to the cytoplasm.
   5646..5746    +  CDS            Rev (fragment): human immunodeficiency virus 1 (HIV-1) Rev protein; rev; enhances nuclear export of unspliced and incompletely spliced viral mRNAs
   5796..5913    +  misc_feature   cPPT/CTS: central polypurine tract and central termination sequence of HIV-1
   5958..5978    +  protein_bind   attB4: mutant version of attB; core recombination site for the Gateway® BP reaction BP Clonase™
   6022..6233    +  promoter       EF-1α core promoter: core promoter for human elongation factor EF-1α
   6234..7172    +  intron         EF-1α intron A: intron upstream of the start codon of human EF-1α
   7198..7218    +  protein_bind   attB1: mutant version of attB; core recombination site for the Gateway® BP reaction BP Clonase™
   7231..7938    +  CDS            rtTA3: reverse tetracycline transactivator 3 activates expression from Tet-responsive promoters in the presence of doxycycline
   7941..7965    -  protein_bind   attB2: mutant version of attB; recombination site for the Gateway® BP reaction BP Clonase™
   7976..7999    +  misc_feature   MCS (fragment): pBluescript multiple cloning site
   7999..8587    +  misc_feature   WPRE: woodchuck hepatitis virus posttranscriptional regulatory element
   8524..9105    +  CDS            nef (fragment): NEF_HV1H2 - Experimental evidence at protein level: Swiss-Prot protein existence level 1. Extracellular Nef protein targets CD4(+) T-lymphocytes for apoptosis by interacting with CXCR4 surface receptors. From Human immunodeficiency virus type 1 group M subtype B (isolate HXB2) (HIV-1).
   9112..9292    +  LTR            5' LTR (truncated): truncated 5' long terminal repeat (LTR) from HIV-1
   9324..9548    +  polyA_signal   bGH poly(A) signal: bovine growth hormone polyadenylation signal
   9552..9573    +  promoter       SV40 promoter (fragment): SV40 enhancer and early promoter
   9594..71      +  rep_origin     f1 ori (across the origin) (sequence partly withheld): f1 bacteriophage origin of replication; arrow indicates direction of (+) strand synthesis
