[The description below was written by a language model from this plasmid's Addgene catalogue record and pLannotate feature annotations shown in this document.]
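Description:
pLV_hEF1a_rtTA3 is a third-generation lentiviral transfer vector of about 10 kb, built on the pFUGW backbone, that provides constitutive expression of the reverse tetracycline-controlled transactivator rtTA3, the activator component of the Tet-On system. It is propagated in E. coli as a high-copy plasmid through a ColE1/pUC-type origin with ampicillin selection (AmpR). An f1 origin is also present. Outside the viral region, the backbone carries an SV40/EM7 promoter-driven BleoR cassette with an SV40 poly(A) signal. Because this cassette lies outside the LTRs, it would not be packaged into virus, and the transferred provirus has no annotated drug marker or reporter.

The viral genome is transcribed in packaging cells from a CMV enhancer/promoter fused to a truncated HIV-1 5' LTR, which makes transcription Tat-independent, as is typical of third-generation designs. This is followed by the Ψ packaging signal with a gag fragment, the RRE for Rev-dependent nuclear export, and the cPPT/CTS, which aids nuclear import. The expression cassette was assembled by multisite Gateway recombination. The human EF-1α core promoter and its intron A sit between attB4 and attB1, and the rtTA3 coding sequence sits between attB1 and attB2. A WPRE downstream enhances transcript stability and expression, and it is followed by a truncated 3' LTR (labelled by the annotation tool as a 5' LTR) and a bGH poly(A) signal.

Transduced cells express rtTA3 constitutively, and it activates Tet-responsive promoters on a separately delivered construct when doxycycline is added. The associated publication used transcriptional activation to drive rapid neurogenesis in human stem cells.
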