Addgene plasmid #61472: pLV_hEF1a_rtTA3
Purpose: 3rd generation lentiviral vector; constitutive expression of rtTA3 (TetON system)
Depositing lab: Ron Weiss. Depositing organization: Massachusetts Institute of Technology. Publication: Rapid neurogenesis through transcriptional activation in human stem cells. Busskamp V, Lewis NE, Guye P, Ng AH, Shipman SL, Byrne SM, Sanjana NE, Murn J, Li Y, Li S, Stadler M, Weiss R, Church GM. Mol Syst Biol. 2014 Nov 17;10(11):760. doi: 10.15252/msb.20145508. PubMed 25403753.
Backbone
  Vector backbone: pFUGW
  Backbone manufacturer: Lab of David Baltimore
  Vector type: Lentiviral
Growth in bacteria
  Bacterial resistance: Ampicillin, 100 μg/mL
  Growth temperature: 37°C
  Growth strain: Stbl3
  Growth instructions: use Stbl3 if DH10B not available
  Copy number: High Copy
Gene/Insert
  Gene/Insert name: rtTA3 (alt name: reverse tetracycline-controlled transactivator 3)
  Promoter: hEF1a
  Cloning method: Gateway Cloning
  Sequencing primers: 5′ TGGATCCCAAGGGCGAATTC; 3′ TGCCGGAATTCACCACTTTG
Terms and licenses: Academic/Nonprofit Terms; Industry Terms: Not Available to Industry
How to cite: pLV_hEF1a_rtTA3 was a gift from Ron Weiss (Addgene plasmid # 61472 ; http://n2t.net/addgene:61472 ; RRID:Addgene_61472)
