>Addgene plasmid #61472 | pLV_hEF1a_rtTA3 | addgene partial sequence | sequence record 101489 | WPRE-R 5'-CATAGCGTAAAAGGAGCAACA-3'
AATTTTGTAATCCAGAGGTTGATTATCGATAAGCTTGATATCGAATTGCCGGAATTCACCACTTTGTACA
AGAAAGCTGGGTATTTACCCGGGGAGCATGTCAAGGTCAAAATCGTCAAGGGCATCGGCTGGGAGCATGT
CTAAGTCAAAATCGTCAAGGGCGTCGGTCGGCCCGCCGCTTTCGCACTTTAGCTGTTTCTCCAGGCCACA
TATGATTAGTTCCAGGCCGAAAAGGAAGGCAGGTTC
