>Addgene plasmid #61472 | pLV_hEF1a_rtTA3 | addgene partial sequence | sequence record 103650 | FUGW-Fwd 5'-ATTACAGGGACAGCAGAGATCC-3'
AAGTTGGCTCCGAATTCGCCCTTATTAATTGGCTCCGGTGCCCGTCAGTGGGCAGAGCGCACATCGCCCA
CAGTCCCCGAGAAGTTGTGGGGAGGGGTCGGCAATTGAACCGGTGCCTAGAGAAGGTGGCGCGGGGTAAA
CTGGGAAAGTGATGTCGTGTACTGGCTCCGCCTTTTTCCCGAGGGTGGGGGAGAACCGTATATAAGTGCA
GTAGTCGCCGTGAACGTTCTTTTTCGCAACGGGTTTGCCGCCAGAACACAGGTAAGTGCCGTGTGTGGTT
CCCGCGGGCCTGGCCTCTTTACGGGTTATGGCCCTTGCGTGCCTTGAATTACTTCCACCTGGCTGCAGTA
CGTGATTCTTGATCCCGAGCTTCGGGTTGGAAGTGGGTGGGAGAGTTCGAGGCCTTGCGCTTAAGGAGCC
CCTTCGCCTCGTGCTTGAGTTGAGGCCTGGCCTGGGCGCTGGGGCCGCCGCGTGCGAATCTGGTGGCACC
TTCGCGCCTGTCTCGCTGCTTTCGATAAGTCTCTAGCCATTTAAAATTTTTGATGACCTGCTGCGACGCT
TTTTTTCTGGCAAGATAGTCTTGTAAATGCGGGCCAAGATCTGCACACTGGTATTTCGGTTTTTGGGGCC
GCGGGCGGCGACGGGGCCCGTGCGTCCCAGCGCACATGTTCGGCGAGGCGGGGCCTGCGAGCGCGGCCAC
CGAGAATCGGACGGGGGTAGTCTCAAGCTGGCCGGCCTGCTCTGGTGCCTGGCCTCGCGCCGCCGTGTAT
CGCCCCGCCCTGGGCGGCAAGGCTGGCCCGGTCGGCACCAGTTGCGTGAGCGGAAAGATGGCCGCTTCC
