>Addgene plasmid #61472 | pLV_hEF1a_rtTA3 | addgene partial sequence | sequence record 103655 | WPRE-R 5'-CATAGCGTAAAAGGAGCAACA-3'
TTGTAATCCAGAGGTTGATTATCGATAAGCTTGATATCGAATTGCCGGAATTCACCACTTTGTACAAGAA
AGCTGGGTATTTACCCGGGGAGCATGTCAAGGTCAAAATCGTCAAGGGCATCGGCTGGGAGCATGTCTAA
GTCAAAATCGTCAAGGGCGTCGGTCGGCCCGCCGCTTTCGCACTTTAGCTGTTTCTCCAGGCCACATATG
ATTAGTTCCAGGCCGAAAAGGAAGGCAGGTTCGGCTCCCTGCCGGTCGAACAGCTCAATTGCTTGTCTCA
GAAGTGGGGGCATAGAATCGGTGGTAGGTGTCTCTCTTTCCTCTTTTGCTACTTGATGCTCCTGTTCCTC
CAATACGCAGCCCAGTGTAAAGTGGCCCACGGCGGACAGAGCGTACAGTGCGTTCTCCAGGGAGAAGCCT
TGCTGACACAGGAACGCGAGCTGATTTTCCAGGGTTTCGTACTGTTTCTCTGTTGGGCGGGTGCCGAGAT
GCACTTTAGCCCCGTCGCGATGTGAGAGGAGAGCACAGCGGTATGACTTGGCGTTGTTCCGCAGAAAGTC
TTGCCATGACTCGCCTTCCAGGGGGCAGAAGTGGGTATGATGCCTGTCCAGCATCTCGATTGGCAGGGCA
TCGAGCAGGGCCCGCTTGTTCTTCACGTGCCAGTACAGGGTAGGCTGCTCAACTCCCAGCTTTTGAGCGA
GTTTCCTTGTCGTCAGGCCTTCGATACCGACACCATTGAGTAATTCCAGAGCTCCGTTTATGACTTTGCT
CTTGTCCAGCCTAGACATGGTGGCATCAGCCTGCTTTTTTGTACAAACTTGGGTCGAATTCGCCCTTGGG
ATCCACCTGAA
